>Addgene plasmid #144046 | TFORF2577 | addgene full sequence | sequence record 471149 | Addgene NGS Result
TTAATGTAGTCTTATGCAATACTCTTGTAGTCTTGCAACATGGTAACGATGAGTTAGCAACATGCCTTAC
AAGGAGAGAAAAAGCACCGTGCATGCCGATTGGTGGAAGTAAGGTGGTACGATCGTGCCTTATTAGGAAG
GCAACAGACGGGTCTGACATGGATTGGACGAACCACTGAATTGCCGCATTGCAGAGATATTGTATTTAAG
TGCCTAGCTCGATACATAAACGGGTCTCTCTGGTTAGACCAGATCTGAGCCTGGGAGCTCTCTGGCTAAC
TAGGGAACCCACTGCTTAAGCCTCAATAAAGCTTGCCTTGAGTGCTTCAAGTAGTGTGTGCCCGTCTGTT
GTGTGACTCTGGTAACTAGAGATCCCTCAGACCCTTTTAGTCAGTGTGGAAAATCTCTAGCAGTGGCGCC
CGAACAGGGACTTGAAAGCGAAAGGGAAACCAGAGGAGCTCTCTCGACGCAGGACTCGGCTTGCTGAAGC
GCGCACGGCAAGAGGCGAGGGGCGGCGACTGGTGAGTACGCCAAAAATTTTGACTAGCGGAGGCTAGAAG
GAGAGAGATGGGTGCGAGAGCGTCAGTATTAAGCGGGGGAGAATTAGATCGCGATGGGAAAAAATTCGGT
TAAGGCCAGGGGGAAAGAAAAAATATAAATTAAAACATATAGTATGGGCAAGCAGGGAGCTAGAACGATT
CGCAGTTAATCCTGGCCTGTTAGAAACATCAGAAGGCTGTAGACAAATACTGGGACAGCTACAACCATCC
CTTCAGACAGGATCAGAAGAACTTAGATCATTATATAATACAGTAGCAACCCTCTATTGTGTGCATCAAA
GGATAGAGATAAAAGACACCAAGGAAGCTTTAGACAAGATAGAGGAAGAGCAAAACAAAAGTAAGACCAC
CGCACAGCAAGCGGCCGCTGATCTTCAGACCTGGAGGAGGAGATATGAGGGACAATTGGAGAAGTGAATT
ATATAAATATAAAGTAGTAAAAATTGAACCATTAGGAGTAGCACCCACCAAGGCAAAGAGAAGAGTGGTG
CAGAGAGAAAAAAGAGCAGTGGGAATAGGAGCTTTGTTCCTTGGGTTCTTGGGAGCAGCAGGAAGCACTA
TGGGCGCAGCGTCAATGACGCTGACGGTACAGGCCAGACAATTATTGTCTGGTATAGTGCAGCAGCAGAA
CAATTTGCTGAGGGCTATTGAGGCGCAACAGCATCTGTTGCAACTCACAGTCTGGGGCATCAAGCAGCTC
CAGGCAAGAATCCTGGCTGTGGAAAGATACCTAAAGGATCAACAGCTCCTGGGGATTTGGGGTTGCTCTG
GAAAACTCATTTGCACCACTGCTGTGCCTTGGAATGCTAGTTGGAGTAATAAATCTCTGGAACAGATTTG
GAATCACACGACCTGGATGGAGTGGGACAGAGAAATTAACAATTACACAAGCTTAATACACTCCTTAATT
GAAGAATCGCAAAACCAGCAAGAAAAGAATGAACAAGAATTATTGGAATTAGATAAATGGGCAAGTTTGT
GGAATTGGTTTAACATAACAAATTGGCTGTGGTATATAAAATTATTCATAATGATAGTAGGAGGCTTGGT
AGGTTTAAGAATAGTTTTTGCTGTACTTTCTATAGTGAATAGAGTTAGGCAGGGATATTCACCATTATCG
TTTCAGACCCACCTCCCAACCCCGAGGGGACCCATGCATTGCATCTCAATTAGTCAGCAACCAGGTGTGG
AAAGTCCCCAGGCTCCCCAGCAGGCAGAAGTATGCAAAGCATGCGTCTCAATTAGTCAGCAACCATAGTC
CCGCCCCTAACTCCGCCCATCCCGCCCCTAACTCCGCCCAGTTCCGCCCATTCTCCGCCCCATGGCTGAC
TAATTTTTTTTATTTATGCAGAGGCCGAGGCCGCCTCGGCCTCTGAGCTATTCCAGAAGTAGTGAGGAGG
CTTTTTTGGAGGCCTAGGCTTTTGCAAAAAGCTTTCTAGAGGTACCACCGGAGCTTACCATGACCGAGTA
CAAGCCCACGGTGCGCCTCGCCACCCGCGACGACGTCCCCAGGGCCGTACGCACCCTCGCCGCCGCGTTC
GCCGACTACCCCGCCACGCGCCACACCGTCGATCCGGACCGCCACATCGAGCGGGTCACCGAGCTGCAAG
AACTCTTCCTCACGCGCGTCGGGCTCGACATCGGCAAGGTGTGGGTCGCGGACGACGGCGCCGCCGTGGC
GGTCTGGACCACGCCGGAGAGCGTCGAAGCGGGGGCGGTGTTCGCCGAGATCGGCCCGCGCATGGCCGAG
TTGAGCGGTTCCCGGCTGGCCGCGCAGCAACAGATGGAAGGCCTCCTGGCGCCGCACCGGCCCAAGGAGC
CCGCGTGGTTCCTGGCCACCGTCGGCGTCTCGCCCGACCACCAGGGCAAGGGTCTGGGCAGCGCCGTCGT
GCTCCCCGGAGTGGAGGCGGCCGAGCGCGCCGGGGTGCCCGCCTTCCTGGAGACCTCCGCGCCCCGCAAC
CTCCCCTTCTACGAGCGGCTCGGCTTCACCGTCACCGCCGACGTCGAGGTGCCCGAAGGACCGCGCACCT
GGTGCATGACCCGCAAGCCCGGTGCCAGTTAACGAATTCTAGATCTTGAGACAAATGGCAGTATTCATCC
ACAATTTTAAAAGAAAAGGGGGGATTGGGGGGTACAGTGCAGGGGAAAGAATAGTAGACATAATAGCAAC
AGACATACAAACTAAAGAATTACAAAAACAAATTACAAAAATTCAAAATTTTCGGGTTTATTACAGGGAC
AGCAGAGATCCACTTTGGCGCCGGCTCGAGGCCTGCAGGTGCAAAGATGGATAAAGTTTTAAACAGAGAG
GAATCTTTGCAGCTAATGGACCTTCTAGGTCTTGAAAGGAGTGGGAATTGGCTCCGGTGCCCGTCAGTGG
GCAGAGCGCACATCGCCCACAGTCCCCGAGAAGTTGGGGGGAGGGGTCGGCAATTGAACCGGTGCCTAGA
GAAGGTGGCGCGGGGTAAACTGGGAAAGTGATGTCGTGTACTGGCTCCGCCTTTTTCCCGAGGGTGGGGG
AGAACCGTATATAAGTGCAGTAGTCGCCGTGAACGTTCTTTTTCGCAACGGGTTTGCCGCCAGAACACAG
GTAAGTGCCGTGTGTGGTTCCCGCGGGCCTGGCCTCTTTACGGGTTATGGCCCTTGCGTGCCTTGAATTA
CTTCCACCTGGCTGCAGTACGTGATTCTTGATCCCGAGCTTCGGGTTGGAAGTGGGTGGGAGAGTTCGAG
GCCTTGCGCTTAAGGAGCCCCTTCGCCTCGTGCTTGAGTTGAGGCCTGGCCTGGGCGCTGGGGCCGCCGC
GTGCGAATCTGGTGGCACCTTCGCGCCTGTCTCGCTGCTTTCGATAAGTCTCTAGCCATTTAAAATTTTT
GATGACCTGCTGCGACGCTTTTTTTCTGGCAAGATAGTCTTGTAAATGCGGGCCAAGATCTGCACACTGG
TATTTCGGTTTTTGGGGCCGCGGGCGGCGACGGGGCCCGTGCGTCCCAGCGCACATGTTCGGCGAGGCGG
GGCCTGCGAGCGCGGCCACCGAGAATCGGACGGGGGTAGTCTCAAGCTGGCCGGCCTGCTCTGGTGCCTG
GCCTCGCGCCGCCGTGTATCGCCCCGCCCTGGGCGGCAAGGCTGGCCCGGTCGGCACCAGTTGCGTGAGC
GGAAAGATGGCCGCTTCCCGGCCCTGCTGCAGGGAGCTCAAAATGGAGGACGCGGCGCTCGGGAGAGCGG
GCGGGTGAGTCACCCACACAAAGGAAAAGGGCCTTTCCGTCCTCAGCCGTCGCTTCATGTGACTCCACGG
AGTACCGGGCGCCGTCCAGGCACCTCGATTAGTTCTCGAGCTTTTGGAGTACGTCGTCTTTAGGTTGGGG
GGAGGGGTTTTATGCGATGGAGTTTCCCCACACTGAGTGGGTGGAGACTGAAGTTAGGCCAGCTTGGCAC
TTGATGTAATTCTCCTTGGAATTTGCCCTTTTTGAGTTTGGATCTTGGTTCATTCTCAAGCCTCAGACAG
TGGTTCAAAGTTTTTTTCTTCCATTTCAGGTGTCGTGAGGCTAGCACCGCCACCATGCAGGAAGCGCCAG
CTGCGCTGCCCACGGAGCCAGGCCCCAGCCCCGTGCCTGCCTTCCTCGGCAAGCTATGGGCGCTGGTGGG
GGACCCAGGCACAGACCACCTGATCCGCTGGAGCCCGAGCGGGACCAGTTTCCTCGTAAGCGACCAGAGC
CGTTTCGCCAAGGAAGTGCTGCCCCAGTATTTCAAGCATAGCAACATGGCGAGCTTCGTGCGCCAACTCA
ACATGTACGGTTTTCGGAAGGTGGTGAGCATCGAGCAGGGCGGCCTGCTTAGGCCGGAGCGCGACCACGT
CGAGTTCCAGCACCCGAGCTTCGTGCGCGGCCGCGAGCAGCTACTGGAGCGCGTGCGGCGCAAGGTGCCC
GCGCTGCGCGGCGACGACGGCCGCTGGCGCCCGGAGGACCTGGGTCGACTACTGGGCGAGGTGCAGGCTT
TGCGGGGAGTGCAGGAGAGCACCGAGGCGCGGCTGCGGGAGCTCAGGCAGCAGAACGAGATCTTGTGGCG
GGAGGTGGTGACACTTCGGCAGAGCCACGGTCAGCAGCACCGGGTCATTGGCAAGCTGATCCAGTGTCTC
TTTGGGCCACTTCAGGCGGGGCCGAGCAATGCAGGAGGCAAGAGAAAGCTGTCCCTGATGCTGGATGAGG
GGAGCTCATGCCCAACACCTGCCAAGTTCAACACCTGCCCTCTACCTGGTGCCCTTCTGCAGGACCCCTA
CTTCATCCAGTCGCCTTCTACTTACAGCCTCTCCCAGAGACAAATTTGGGCCTTAGCCCTCACAGGGCCA
GGGGCCCCATCATCTCTGACATCCCAGAAGACTCTCCATCCCCTGAGGGGACCAGGCTTTCTCCCTCCAG
TGATGGCAGGAGCCCCCCCGCCACTGCCTGTGGCTGTGGTGCAGGCCATCCTGGAAGGGAAAGGGAGCTT
CAGCCCCGAGGGGCCCAGGAATGCCCAACAGCCTGAACCAGGGGATCCCAGGGAGATACCTGACAGGGGG
CCTCTGGGCCTGGAAAGCGGGGACAGGAGCCCAGAGAGTCTGCTGCCTCCGATGCTGCTTCAGCCCCCTC
AAGAAAGTGTGGAACCTGCAGGGCCTCTAGATGTGCTGGGCCCCAGTCTCCAAGGGCGAGAATGGACCCT
GATGGACTTGGACATGGAGCTGTCCTTGATGCAGCCCTTGGTTCCAGAGCGGGGTGAGCCTGAGCTGGCG
GTCAAGGGGTTAAATTCTCCAAGCCCAGGGAAGGACCCCACGCTCGGGGCCCCACTCCTGCTGGATGTCC
AGGCGGCCTTGGGAGGCCCAGCCCTGGGCCTGCCTGGGGCTTTAACCATTTATAGCACTCCTGAGAGCCG
GACTGCCTCCTACTTGGGCCCGGAAGCCAGTCCCTCCCCCTAGTAATGAACTAGTCCGTAACTTGAAAGT
ATTTCGATTTCTTGGCTTTATATATCTTGTGGAAAGGACGACAATTTACTACGTTCACTATATCTACGCG
TTAAGTCGACAATCAACCTCTGGATTACAAAATTTGTGAAAGATTGACTGGTATTCTTAACTATGTTGCT
CCTTTTACGCTATGTGGATACGCTGCTTTAATGCCTTTGTATCATGCTATTGCTTCCCGTATGGCTTTCA
TTTTCTCCTCCTTGTATAAATCCTGGTTGCTGTCTCTTTATGAGGAGTTGTGGCCCGTTGTCAGGCAACG
TGGCGTGGTGTGCACTGTGTTTGCTGACGCAACCCCCACTGGTTGGGGCATTGCCACCACCTGTCAGCTC
CTTTCCGGGACTTTCGCTTTCCCCCTCCCTATTGCCACGGCGGAACTCATCGCCGCCTGCCTTGCCCGCT
GCTGGACAGGGGCTCGGCTGTTGGGCACTGACAATTCCGTGGTGTTGTCGGGGAAATCATCGTCCTTTCC
TTGGCTGCTCGCCTGTGTTGCCACCTGGATTCTGCGCGGGACGTCCTTCTGCTACGTCCCTTCGGCCCTC
AATCCAGCGGACCTTCCTTCCCGCGGCCTGCTGCCGGCTCTGCGGCCTCTTCCGCGTCTTCGCCTTCGCC
CTCAGACGAGTCGGATCTCCCTTTGGGCCGCCTCCCCGCGTCGACTTTAAGACCAATGACTTACAAGGCA
GCTGTAGATCTTAGCCACTTTTTAAAAGAAAAGGGGGGACTGGAAGGGCTAATTCACTCCCAACGAAGAC
AAGATCTGCTTTTTGCTTGTACTGGGTCTCTCTGGTTAGACCAGATCTGAGCCTGGGAGCTCTCTGGCTA
ACTAGGGAACCCACTGCTTAAGCCTCAATAAAGCTTGCCTTGAGTGCTTCAAGTAGTGTGTGCCCGTCTG
TTGTGTGACTCTGGTAACTAGAGATCCCTCAGACCCTTTTAGTCAGTGTGGAAAATCTCTAGCAGTACGT
ATAGTAGTTCATGTCATCTTATTATTCAGTATTTATAACTTGCAAAGAAATGAATATCAGAGAGTGAGAG
GAACTTGTTTATTGCAGCTTATAATGGTTACAAATAAAGCAATAGCATCACAAATTTCACAAATAAAGCA
TTTTTTTCACTGCATTCTAGTTGTGGTTTGTCCAAACTCATCAATGTATCTTATCATGTCTGGCTCTAGC
TATCCCGCCCCTAACTCCGCCCATCCCGCCCCTAACTCCGCCCAGTTCCGCCCATTCTCCGCCCCATGGC
TGACTAATTTTTTTTATTTATGCAGAGGCCGAGGCCGCCTCGGCCTCTGAGCTATTCCAGAAGTAGTGAG
GAGGCTTTTTTGGAGGCCTAGGGACGTACCCAATTCGCCCTATAGTGAGTCGTATTACGCGCGCTCACTG
GCCGTCGTTTTACAACGTCGTGACTGGGAAAACCCTGGCGTTACCCAACTTAATCGCCTTGCAGCACATC
CCCCTTTCGCCAGCTGGCGTAATAGCGAAGAGGCCCGCACCGATCGCCCTTCCCAACAGTTGCGCAGCCT
GAATGGCGAATGGG
[124 nt withheld, positions 7085-7208]
C
[91 nt withheld, positions 7210-7300]
A
[49 nt withheld, positions 7302-7350]
CCTTTGACGTTGGAGTCCACGTTCTTT
[37 nt withheld, positions 7378-7414]
ACCCTATCTCGGTCTATTCTTTTGATTTATAAGGGATTTTGCCGATTTCGGCCTATTGGTTAAAAAATGA
GCTGATTTAACAAAAATTTAACGCGAATTTTAACAAAATATTAACGCTTACAATTTAGGTGGCACTTTTC
GGGGAAATGTGCGCGGAACCCCTATTTGTTTATTTTTCTAAATACATTCAAATATGTATCCGCTCATGAG
ACAATAACCCTGATAAATGCTTCAATAATATTGAAAAAGGAAGAGTATGAGTATTCAACATTTCCGTGTC
GCCCTTATTCCCTTTTTTGCGGCATTTTGCCTTCCTGTTTTTGCTCACCCAGAAACGCTGGTGAAAGTAA
AAGATGCTGAAGATCAGTTGGGTGCACGAGTGGGTTACATCGAACTGGATCTCAACAGCGGTAAGATCCT
TGAGAGTTTTCGCCCCGAAGAACGTTTTCCAATGATGAGCACTTTTAAAGTTCTGCTATGTGGCGCGGTA
TTATCCCGTATTGACGCCGGGCAAGAGCAACTCGGTCGCCGCATACACTATTCTCAGAATGACTTGGTTG
AGTACTCACCAGTCACAGAAAAGCATCTTACGGATGGCATGACAGTAAGAGAATTATGCAGTGCTGCCAT
AACCATGAGTGATAACACTGCGGCCAACTTACTTCTGACAACGATCGGAGGACCGAAGGAGCTAACCGCT
TTTTTGCACAACATGGGGGATCATGTAACTCGCCTTGATCGTTGGGAACCGGAGCTGAATGAAGCCATAC
CAAACGACGAGCGTGACACCACGATGCCTGTAGCAATGGCAACAACGTTGCGCAAACTATTAACTGGCGA
ACTACTTACTCTAGCTTCCCGGCAACAATTAATAGACTGGATGGAGGCGGATAAAGTTGCAGGACCACTT
CTGCGCTCGGCCCTTCCGGCTGGCTGGTTTATTGCTGATAAATCTGGAGCCGGTGAGCGTGGGTCTCGCG
GTATCATTGCAGCACTGGGGCCAGATGGTAAGCCCTCCCGTATCGTAGTTATCTACACGACGGGGAGTCA
GGCAACTATGGATGAACGAAATAGACAGATCGCTGAGATAGGTGCCTCACTGATTAAGCATTGGTAACTG
TCAGACCAAGTTTACTCATATATACTTTAGATTGATTTAAAACTTCATTTTTAATTTAAAAGGATCTAGG
TGAAGATCCTTTTTGATAATCTCATGACCAAAATCCCTTAACGTGAGTTTTCGTTCCACTGAGCGTCAGA
CCCCGTAGAAAAGATCAAAGGATCTTCTTGAGATCCTTTTTTTCTGCGCGTAATCTGCTGCTTGCAAACA
AAAAAACCACCGCTACCAGCGGTGGTTTGTTTGCCGGATCAAGAGCTACCAACTCTTTTTCCGAAGGTAA
CTGGCTTCAGCAGAGCGCAGATACCAAATACTGTTCTTCTAGTGTAGCCGTAGTTAGGCCACCACTTCAA
GAACTCTGTAGCACCGCCTACATACCTCGCTCTGCTAATCCTGTTACCAGTGGCTGCTGCCAGTGGCGAT
AAGTCGTGTCTTACCGGGTTGGACTCAAGACGATAGTTACCGGATAAGGCGCAGCGGTCGGGCTGAACGG
GGGGTTCGTGCACACAGCCCAGCTTGGAGCGAACGACCTACACCGAACTGAGATACCTACAGCGTGAGCT
ATGAGAAAGCGCCACGCTTCCCGAAGGGAGAAAGGCGGACAGGTATCCGGTAAGCGGCAGGGTCGGAACA
GGAGAGCGCACGAGGGAGCTTCCAGGGGGAAACGCCTGGTATCTTTATAGTCCTGTCGGGTTTCGCCACC
TCTGACTTGAGCGTCGATTTTTGTGATGCTCGTCAGGGGGGCGGAGCCTATGGAAAAACGCCAGCAACGC
GGCCTTTTTACGGTTCCTGGCCTTTTGCTGGCCTTTTGCTCACATGTTCTTTCCTGCGTTATCCCCTGAT
TCTGTGGATAACCGTATTACCGCCTTTGAGTGAGCTGATACCGCTCGCCGCAGCCGAACGACCGAGCGCA
GCGAGTCAGTGAGCGAGGAAGCGGAAGAGCGCCCAATACGCAAACCGCCTCTCCCCGCGCGTTGGCCGAT
TCATTAATGCAGCTGGCACGACAGGTTTCCCGACTGGAAAGCGGGCAGTGAGCGCAACGCAATTAATGTG
AGTTAGCTCACTCATTAGGCACCCCAGGCTTTACACTTTATGCTTCCGGCTCGTATGTTGTGTGGAATTG
TGAGCGGATAACAATTTCACACAGGAAACAGCTATGACCATGATTACGCCAAGCGCGCAATTAACCCTCA
CTAAAGGGAACAAAAGCTGGAGCTGCAAGC
Features (pLannotate 1.2.2; 31 found; start..end, strand, type, name):
      5..231     +  promoter       RSV promoter: Rous sarcoma virus enhancer/promoter
    232..412     +  LTR            5' LTR (truncated): truncated 5' long terminal repeat (LTR) from HIV-1
    459..584     +  misc_feature   HIV-1 Ψ: packaging signal of human immunodeficiency virus type 1
    568..931     +  CDS            HIV-1 gag (fragment): gag protein from human immunodeficiency virus 1; gag
   1077..1310    +  misc_feature   RRE: The Rev response element (RRE) of HIV-1 allows for Rev-dependent mRNA export from the nucleus to the cytoplasm.
   1687..1713    +  CDS            Rev (fragment): human immunodeficiency virus 1 (HIV-1) Rev protein; rev; enhances nuclear export of unspliced and incompletely spliced viral mRNAs
   1720..1743    +  promoter       SV40 promoter (fragment): SV40 early promoter
   1744..1815    +  promoter       SV40 promoter (fragment): SV40 enhancer and early promoter
   1839..1974    +  rep_origin     SV40 ori: SV40 origin of replication
   2020..2616    +  CDS            PuroR (fragment): puromycin N-acetyltransferase; pac from Streptomyces; confers resistance to puromycin
   2665..2782    +  misc_feature   cPPT/CTS: central polypurine tract and central termination sequence of HIV-1
   2847..2913    +  CDS            small t antigen (fragment): SV40 (simian virus 40) small t antigen
   2920..4098    +  promoter       EF-1α promoter: strong constitutive promoter for human elongation factor EF-1α
   4115..5500    +  CDS            HSF4 (fragment): HSF4_HUMAN - Experimental evidence at protein level: Swiss-Prot protein existence level 1. [Isoform HSF4B]: Transcriptional activator. From Homo sapiens (Human).
   5516..5569    +  promoter       U6 promoter (fragment): RNA polymerase III promoter for human U6 snRNA
   5611..6199    +  misc_feature   WPRE: woodchuck hepatitis virus posttranscriptional regulatory element
   6250..6269    +  misc_feature   cPPT/CTS (fragment): central polypurine tract and central termination sequence of HIV-1
   6271..6504    +  LTR            3' LTR (ΔU3): self-inactivating 3' long terminal repeat (LTR) from HIV-1
   6582..6703    +  polyA_signal   SV40 poly(A) signal: SV40 polyadenylation signal
   6743..6878    +  rep_origin     SV40 ori: SV40 origin of replication
   6899..6917    -  promoter       T7 promoter: promoter for bacteriophage T7 RNA polymerase
   6925..7080    +  CDS            lacZα (fragment): LacZα fragment of β-galactosidase; lacZ fragment
   7085..7513    +  rep_origin     f1 ori (sequence partly withheld): f1 bacteriophage origin of replication; arrow indicates direction of (+) strand synthesis
   7566..7670    +  promoter       AmpR promoter: bla
   7671..8531    +  CDS            AmpR: β-lactamase; bla; confers resistance to ampicillin, carbenicillin, and related antibiotics
   8702..9290    +  rep_origin     ori: high-copy-number ColE1/pMB1/pBR322/pUC origin of replication
   9473..9565    +  CDS            lacI (fragment): lac repressor; lacI; The lac repressor binds to the lac operator to inhibit transcription in E. coli. This inhibition can be relieved by adding lactose or isopropyl-β-D-thiogalactopyranoside (IPTG).
   9578..9599    +  protein_bind   CAP binding site: CAP binding activates transcription in the presence of cAMP. E. coli catabolite activator protein
   9614..9644    +  promoter       lac promoter: promoter for the E. coli lac operon
   9652..9668    +  protein_bind   lac operator: The lac repressor binds to the lac operator to inhibit transcription in E. coli. This inhibition can be relieved by adding lactose or isopropyl-β-D-thiogalactopyranoside (IPTG). lac repressor encoded by lacI
   9713..9731    +  promoter       T3 promoter: promoter for bacteriophage T3 RNA polymerase
