[The description below was written by a language model from this plasmid's Addgene catalogue record and pLannotate feature annotations shown in this document.]
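Description:
TFORF2577 is a third-generation-style, self-inactivating lentiviral expression plasmid built on the pLX_TRC317 backbone. It belongs to a barcoded library of human transcription factor open reading frames. In bacteria it is maintained through a high-copy ColE1/pUC-type origin and selected with ampicillin via β-lactamase. An f1 origin and remnants of a lac/T7/T3 cloning region are also annotated in the backbone. The depositor warns that the plasmid can recombine, as is common for LTR-containing vectors.

The viral portion begins with an RSV promoter fused to a truncated HIV-1 5' LTR, which drives Tat-independent transcription of the genomic RNA in packaging cells. This is followed by the Ψ packaging signal with a gag fragment, the Rev response element for nuclear export, and a cPPT/CTS element that aids nuclear import of the provirus. The ΔU3 3' LTR at the other end inactivates the viral promoter after integration.

Two expression units sit between the LTRs. An SV40 early promoter drives puromycin N-acetyltransferase for selection of transduced mammalian cells. The EF-1α promoter drives human HSF4 (heat shock transcription factor 4), whose annotation matches the HSF4B activator isoform. A WPRE downstream of the ORF enhances transcript stability and expression. According to the record, each ORF in the collection is paired with a unique 24-bp barcode, though the feature table does not annotate it. A short U6-like fragment is annotated between the ORF and the WPRE, but its role is not stated.

The construct is intended for overexpressing HSF4 in mammalian cells. It can be used alone or in pooled screens, where barcode sequencing identifies which transcription factor each cell received, for example in directed differentiation studies.
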