Addgene plasmid #144046: TFORF2577
Purpose: Lentiviral vector for overexpressing transcription factor ORFs with unique 24-bp barcodes. Barcodes facilitate identification of transcription factors in pooled screens.
Depositing lab: Feng Zhang. Depositing organization: Broad Institute. Publication: A transcription factor atlas of directed differentiation. Joung J, Ma S, Tay T, Geiger-Schuller KR, Kirchgatterer PC, Verdine VK, Guo B, Arias-Garcia MA, Allen WE, Singh A, Kuksenko O, Abudayyeh OO, Gootenberg JS, Fu Z, Macrae RK, Buenrostro JD, Regev A, Zhang F. Cell. 2023 Jan 5;186(1):209-229.e26. doi: 10.1016/j.cell.2022.11.026. PubMed 36608654.
Backbone
  Vector backbone: pLX_TRC317
  Backbone manufacturer: Broad Institute Genetic Perturbation Platform
  Backbone size w/o insert (bp): 8264
  Vector type: Mammalian Expression, Lentiviral
  Selectable markers: Puromycin
Growth in bacteria
  Bacterial resistance: Ampicillin, 100 μg/mL
  Growth temperature: 30°C
  Growth strain: NEB Stable
  Copy number: High Copy
Gene/Insert
  Gene/Insert name: HSF4
  Species: H. sapiens (human)
  Insert size (bp): 1490
  Entrez Gene: HSF4 (a.k.a. CTM, CTRCT5)
  Promoter: EF1a
  Cloning method: Unknown
  Sequencing primers: 5′ GGGTGGAGACTGAAGTTAGGCCAG; 3′ CACATAGCGTAAAAGGAGCAACATAG
Terms and licenses: Academic/Nonprofit Terms; Industry Terms: Not Available to Industry
Depositor comments: NM_001538,ENST00000584272 . The transcription factor ORF portion of this plasmid was synthesized by Genewiz. Please test multiple small colonies in case of plasmid recombination. To make this collection available in a timely manner, a portion of this collection was not fully sequenced by Addgene. If an Addgene verified full plasmid sequence is not available, please contact us prior to placing an order to request the full sequence.
How to cite: TFORF2577 was a gift from Feng Zhang (Addgene plasmid # 144046 ; http://n2t.net/addgene:144046 ; RRID:Addgene_144046)
