>Addgene plasmid #144046 | TFORF2577 | depositor partial sequence | sequence record 284262 | Insert
ACCGCCACCATGCAGGAAGCGCCAGCTGCGCTGCCCACGGAGCCAGGCCCCAGCCCCGTGCCTGCCTTCC
TCGGCAAGCTATGGGCGCTGGTGGGGGACCCAGGCACAGACCACCTGATCCGCTGGAGCCCGAGCGGGAC
CAGTTTCCTCGTAAGCGACCAGAGCCGTTTCGCCAAGGAAGTGCTGCCCCAGTATTTCAAGCATAGCAAC
ATGGCGAGCTTCGTGCGCCAACTCAACATGTACGGTTTTCGGAAGGTGGTGAGCATCGAGCAGGGCGGCC
TGCTTAGGCCGGAGCGCGACCACGTCGAGTTCCAGCACCCGAGCTTCGTGCGCGGCCGCGAGCAGCTACT
GGAGCGCGTGCGGCGCAAGGTGCCCGCGCTGCGCGGCGACGACGGCCGCTGGCGCCCGGAGGACCTGGGT
CGACTACTGGGCGAGGTGCAGGCTTTGCGGGGAGTGCAGGAGAGCACCGAGGCGCGGCTGCGGGAGCTCA
GGCAGCAGAACGAGATCTTGTGGCGGGAGGTGGTGACACTTCGGCAGAGCCACGGTCAGCAGCACCGGGT
CATTGGCAAGCTGATCCAGTGTCTCTTTGGGCCACTTCAGGCGGGGCCGAGCAATGCAGGAGGCAAGAGA
AAGCTGTCCCTGATGCTGGATGAGGGGAGCTCATGCCCAACACCTGCCAAGTTCAACACCTGCCCTCTAC
CTGGTGCCCTTCTGCAGGACCCCTACTTCATCCAGTCGCCTTCTACTTACAGCCTCTCCCAGAGACAAAT
TTGGGCCTTAGCCCTCACAGGGCCAGGGGCCCCATCATCTCTGACATCCCAGAAGACTCTCCATCCCCTG
AGGGGACCAGGCTTTCTCCCTCCAGTGATGGCAGGAGCCCCCCCGCCACTGCCTGTGGCTGTGGTGCAGG
CCATCCTGGAAGGGAAAGGGAGCTTCAGCCCCGAGGGGCCCAGGAATGCCCAACAGCCTGAACCAGGGGA
TCCCAGGGAGATACCTGACAGGGGGCCTCTGGGCCTGGAAAGCGGGGACAGGAGCCCAGAGAGTCTGCTG
CCTCCGATGCTGCTTCAGCCCCCTCAAGAAAGTGTGGAACCTGCAGGGCCTCTAGATGTGCTGGGCCCCA
GTCTCCAAGGGCGAGAATGGACCCTGATGGACTTGGACATGGAGCTGTCCTTGATGCAGCCCTTGGTTCC
AGAGCGGGGTGAGCCTGAGCTGGCGGTCAAGGGGTTAAATTCTCCAAGCCCAGGGAAGGACCCCACGCTC
GGGGCCCCACTCCTGCTGGATGTCCAGGCGGCCTTGGGAGGCCCAGCCCTGGGCCTGCCTGGGGCTTTAA
CCATTTATAGCACTCCTGAGAGCCGGACTGCCTCCTACTTGGGCCCGGAAGCCAGTCCCTCCCCCTAGTA
ATGAACTAGTCCGTAACTTGAAAGTATTTCGATTTCTTGGCTTTATATATCTTGTGGAAAGGACGACAAT
TTACTACGTTCACTATATCT
