>Addgene plasmid #144046 | TFORF2577 | depositor partial sequence | sequence record 284263 | Barcode
CAATTTACTACGTTCACTATATCT
